>Addgene plasmid #159754 | AAVS1-Blasticidin XLone-eGFP | depositor full sequence | sequence record 309056 | AAVS1-Blasticidin XLone-eGFP sequence 10858 bps
ACCCTTTAGTGAGGGTTAATTCTGAGCTTGGCGTAATCATGGTCATAGCTGTTTCCTGTGTGAAATTGTT
ATCCGCTCACAATTCCACACAACATACGAGCCGGAAGCATAAAGTGTAAAGCCTGGGGTGCCTAATGAGT
GAGCTAACTCACATTAATTGCGTTGCGCTCACTGCCCGCTTTCCAGTCGGGAAACCTGTCGTGCCAGCTG
CATTAATGAATCGGCCAACGCGCGGGGAGAGGCGGTTTGCGTATTGGGCGCTCTTCCGCTTCCTCGCTCA
CTGACTCGCTGCGCTCGGTCGTTCGGCTGCGGCGAGCGGTATCAGCTCACTCAAAGGCGGTAATACGGTT
ATCCACAGAATCAGGGGATAACGCAGGAAAGAACATGTGAGCAAAAGGCCAGCAAAAGGCCAGGAACCGT
AAAAAGGCCGCGTTGCTGGCGTTTTTCCATAGGCTCCGCCCCCCTGACGAGCATCACAAAAATCGACGCT
CAAGTCAGAGGTGGCGAAACCCGACAGGACTATAAAGATACCAGGCGTTTCCCCCTGGAAGCTCCCTCGT
GCGCTCTCCTGTTCCGACCCTGCCGCTTACCGGATACCTGTCCGCCTTTCTCCCTTCGGGAAGCGTGGCG
CTTTCTCATAGCTCACGCTGTAGGTATCTCAGTTCGGTGTAGGTCGTTCGCTCCAAGCTGGGCTGTGTGC
ACGAACCCCCCGTTCAGCCCGACCGCTGCGCCTTATCCGGTAACTATCGTCTTGAGTCCAACCCGGTAAG
ACACGACTTATCGCCACTGGCAGCAGCCACTGGTAACAGGATTAGCAGAGCGAGGTATGTAGGCGGTGCT
ACAGAGTTCTTGAAGTGGTGGCCTAACTACGGCTACACTAGAAGAACAGTATTTGGTATCTGCGCTCTGC
TGAAGCCAGTTACCTTCGGAAAAAGAGTTGGTAGCTCTTGATCCGGCAAACAAACCACCGCTGGTAGCGG
TGGTTTTTTTGTTTGCAAGCAGCAGATTACGCGCAGAAAAAAAGGATCTCAAGAAGATCCTTTGATCTTT
TCTACGGGGTCTGACGCTCAGTGGAACGAAAACTCACGTTAAGGGATTTTGGTCATGAGACAATAACCCT
GATAAATGCTTCAATAATATTGAAAAAGGAAGAGTATGAGTATTCAACATTTCCGTGTCGCCCTTATTCC
CTTTTTTGCGGCATTTTGCCTTCCTGTTTTTGCTCACCCAGAAACGCTGGTGAAAGTAAAAGATGCTGAA
GATCAGTTGGGTGCACGAGTGGGTTACATCGAACTGGATCTCAACAGCGGTAAGATCCTTGAGAGTTTTC
GCCCCGAAGAACGTTTTCCAATGATGAGCACTTTTAAAGTTCTGCTATGTGGCGCGGTATTATCCCGTAT
TGACGCCGGGCAAGAGCAACTCGGTCGCCGCATACACTATTCTCAGAATGACTTGGTTGAGTACTCACCA
GTCACAGAAAAGCATCTTACGGATGGCATGACAGTAAGAGAATTATGCAGTGCTGCCATAACCATGAGTG
ATAACACTGCGGCCAACTTACTTCTGACAACGATCGGAGGACCGAAGGAGCTAACCGCTTTTTTGCACAA
CATGGGGGATCATGTAACTCGCCTTGATCGTTGGGAACCGGAGCTGAATGAAGCCATACCAAACGACGAG
CGTGACACCACGATGCCTGTAGCAATGGCAACAACGTTGCGCAAACTATTAACTGGCGAACTACTTACTC
TAGCTTCCCGGCAACAATTAATAGACTGGATGGAGGCGGATAAAGTTGCAGGACCACTTCTGCGCTCGGC
CCTTCCGGCTGGCTGGTTTATTGCTGATAAATCTGGAGCCGGTGAGCGTGGGTCTCGCGGTATCATTGCA
GCACTGGGGCCAGATGGTAAGCCCTCCCGTATCGTAGTTATCTACACGACGGGGAGTCAGGCAACTATGG
ATGAACGAAATAGACAGATCGCTGAGATAGGTGCCTCACTGATTAAGCATTGGTAACTGTCAGACCAAGT
TTACTCATATATACTTTAGATTGATTTAAAACTTCATTTTTAATTTAAAAGGATCTAGGTGAAGATCCTT
TTTGATAATCTCATGAGCGGATACATATTTGAATGTATTTAGAAAAATAAACAAATAGGGGTTCCGCGCA
CATTTCCCCGAAAAGTGCCACCTGATGCGGTGTGAAATACCGCACAGATGCGTAAGGAGAAAATACCGCA
TCAGGAAATTGTAAGCGTTAATAATTCAGAAGAACTCGTCAAGAAGGCGATAGAAGGCGATGCGCTGCGA
ATCGGGAGCGGCGATACCGTAAAGCACGAGGAAGCGGTCAGCCCATTCGCCGCCAAGCTCTTCAGCAATA
TCACGGGTAGCCAACGCTATGTCCTGATAGCGGTCCGCCACACCCAGCCGGCCACAGTCGATGAATCCAG
AAAAGCGGCCATTTTCCACCATGATATTCGGCAAGCAGGCATCGCCATGCATGGGTCACGACGAGATCCT
CGCCGTCGGGCATGCTCGCCTTGAGCCTGGCGAACAGTTCGGCTGGCGCGAGCCCCTGATGCTCTTCGTC
CAGATCATCCTGATCGACAAGACCGGCTTCCATCCGAGTACGTGCTCGCTCGATGCGATGTTTCGCTTGG
TGGTCGAATGGGCAGGTAGCCGGATCAAGCGTATGCAGCCGCCGCATTGCATCAGCCATGATGGATACTT
TCTCGGCAGGAGCAAGGTGAGATGACAGGAGATCCTGCCCCGGCACTTCGCCCAATAGCAGCCAGTCCCT
TCCCGCTTCAGTGACAACGTCGAGCACAGCTGCGCAAGGAACGCCCGTCGTGGCCAGCCACGATAGCCGC
GCTGCCTCGTCTTGCAGTTCATTCAGGGCACCGGACAGGTCGGTCTTGACAAAAAGAACCGGGCGCCCCT
GCGCTGACAGCCGGAACACGGCGGCATCAGAGCAGCCGATTGTCTGTTGTGCCCAGTCATAGCCGAATAG
CCTCTCCACCCAAGCGGCCGGAGAACCTGCGTGCAATCCATCTTGTTCAATCATGCGAAACGATCCTCAT
CCTGTCTCTTGATCAGAGCTTGATCCCCTGCGCCATCAGATCCTTGGCGGCAAGAAAGCCATCCAGTTTA
CTTTGCAGGGCTTCCCAACCTTACCAGAGGGCGCCCCAGCTGGCAATTCCGGTTCGCTTGCTGTCCATAA
AACCGCCCAGTCTAGCTATCGCCATGTAAGCCCACTGCAAGCTACCTGCTTTCTCTTTGCGCTTGCGTTT
TCCCTTGTCCAGATAGCCCAGTAGCTGACATTCATCCGGGGTCAGCACCGTTTCTGCGGACTGGCTTTCT
ACGTGAAAAGGATCTAGGTGAAGATCCTTTTTGATAATCTCATGCCTGACATTTATATTCCCCAGAACAT
CAGGTTAATGGCGTTTTTGATGTCATTTTCGCGGTGGCTGAGATCAGCCACTTCTTCCCCGATAACGGAG
ACCGGCACACTGGCCATATCGGTGGTCATCATGCGCCAGCTTTCATCCCCGATATGCACCACCGGGTAAA
GTTCACGGGAGACTTTATCTGACAGCAGACGTGCACTGGCCAGGGGGATCACCATCCGTCGCCCCGGCGT
GTCAATAATATCACTCTGTACATCCACAAACAGACGATAACGGCTCTCTCTTTTATAGGTGTAAACCTTA
AACTGCCGTACGTATAGGCTGCGCAACTGTTGGGAAGGGCGATCGGTGCGGGCCTCTTCGCTATTACGCC
AGCTGGCGAAAGGGGGATGTGCTGCAAGGCGATTAAGTTGGGTAACGCCAGGGTTTTCCCAGTCACGACG
TTGTAAAACGACGGCCAGTGAATTGTAATACGACTCACTATAGGGCGAATTGAATTTAGCGGCCGCGAAT
TCGCCCTTGCCCTTAGAGCAGAGCCAGGAACCCCTGTAGGGAAGGGGCAGGAGAGCCAGGGGCATGAGAT
GGTGGACGAGGAAGGGGGACAGGGAAGCCTGAGCGCCTCTCCTGGGCTTGCCAAGGACTCAAACCCAGAA
GCCCAGAGCAGGGCCTTAGGGAAGCGGGACCCTGCTCTGGGCGGAGGAATATGTCCCAGATAGCACTGGG
GACTCTTTAAGGAAAGAAGGATGGAGAAAGAGAAAGGGAGTAGAGGCGGCCACGACCTGGTGAACACCTA
GGACGCACCATTCTCACAAAGGGAGTTTTCCACACGGACACCCCCCTCCTCACCACAGCCCTGCCAGGAC
GGGGCTGGCTACTGGCCTTATCTCACAGGTAAAACTGACGCACGGAGGAACAATATAAATTGGGGACTAG
AAAGGTGAAGAGCCAAAGTTAGAACTCAGGACCAACTTATTCTGATTTTGTTTTTCCAAACTGCTTCTCC
TCTTGGGAAGTGTAAGGAAGCTGCAGCACCAGGATCAGTGAAACGCACCAGACAGCCGCGTCAGAGCAGC
TCAGGTTCTGGGAGAGGGTAGCGCAGGGTGGCCACTGAGAACCGGGCAGGTCACGCATCCCCCCCTTCCC
TCCCACCCCCTGCCAAGCTCTCCCTCCCAGGATCCTCTCTGGCTCCATCGTAAGCAAACCTTAGAGGTTC
TGGCAAGGAGAGAGATGGCTCCAGGAAATGGGGGTGTGTCACCAGATAAGGAATCTGCCTAACAGGAGGT
GGGGGTTAGACCCAATATCAGGAGACTAGGAAGGAGGAGGCCTAAGGATGGGGCTTTTCTGTCACCAATC
CTGTCCCTAGTAAAGCTTAGTACTGTCGATCCGCTGGCACGACAGGTTTCCCGACTGGAAAGCGGGCAGT
GAGCGCAACGCAATTAATGTGAGTTAGCTCACTCATTAGGCACCCCAGGCTTTACACTTTATGCTTCCGG
CTCGTATGTTGTGTGGAATTGTGAGCGGATAACAATTTCACACAGGAAACAGCTATGACCATGATTACGC
CAAGCTTGGGCTGCAGGTCGAGGGATCTCCATAAGAGAAGAGGGACAGCTATGACTGGGAGTAGTCAGGA
GAGGAGGAAAAATCTGGCTAGTAAAACATGTAAGGAAAATTTTAGGGATGTTAAAGAAAAAAATAACACA
AAACAAAATATAAAAAAAATCTAACCTCAAGTCAAGGCTTTTCTATGGAATAAGGAATGGACAGCAGGGG
GCTGTTTCATATACTGATGACCTCTTTATAGCCAACCTTTGTTCATGGCAGCCAGCATATGGGCATATGT
TGCCAAACTCTAAACCAAATACTCATTCTGATGTTTTAAATGATTTGCCCTCCCATATGTCCTTCCGAGT
GAGAGACACAAAAAATTCCAACACACTATTGCAATGAAAATAAATTTCCTTTATTAGCCAGAAGTCAGAT
GCTCAAGGGGCTTCATGATGTCCCCATAATTTTTGGCAGAGGGAAAAAGATCTCAGTGGTATTTGTGAGC
CAGGGCATTGGCCACACCAGCCACCACCTTCTGATAGGCAGCCTGCACCTGAGGAGTGAATTCACGCGCC
TGGTTACCTACAAAATCAGAAGGACAGGGAAGGGAGCAGTGGTTCACGCCTGTAATCCCAGCAATTTGGG
AGGCCAAGGTGGGTAGATCACCTGAGATTAGGAGTTGGAGACCAGCCTGGCCAATATGGTGAAACCCCGT
CTCTACCAAAAAAACAAAAATTAGCTGAGCCTGGTCATGCATGCCTGGAATCCCAACAACTCGGGAGGCT
GAGGCAGGAGAATCGCTTGAACCCAGGAGGCGGAGATTGCAGTGAGCCAAGATTGTGCCACTGCACTCCA
GCTTGGTTCCCAATAGACCCCGCAGGCCCTACAGGTTGTCTTCCCAACTTGCCCCTTGCTCCATACCACC
CCCCTCCACCCCATAATATTATAGAAGGACACCTAGTCAGACAAAATGATGCAACTTAATTTTATTAGGA
CAAGGCTGGTGGGCACTGGAGTGGCAACTTCCAGGGCCAGGAGAGGCACTGGGGAGGGGTCACAGGGATG
CCACCCGTAGATCTCTCGAGCAGCGCTCGGTATCGATGCGGGGAGGCGGCCCAAAGGGAGATCCGACTCG
TCTGAGGGCGAAGGCGAAGACGCGGAAGAGGCCGCAGAGCCGGCAGCAGGCCGCGGGAAGGAAGGTCCGC
TGGATTGAGGGCCGAAGGGACGTAGCAGAAGGACGTCCCGCGCAGAATCCAGGTGGCAACATAGGCGAGC
AGCCAAGGAAAGGACGATGATTTCCCCGACAACACCACGGAATTGTCAGTGCCCAACAGCCGAGCCCCTG
TCCAGCAGCGGGCAAGGCAGGCGGCGATGAGTTCCGCCGTGGCAATAGGGAGGGGGAAAGCGAAAGTCCC
GGAAAGGAGCTGACAGGTGGTGGCAATGCCCCAACCAGTGGGGGTTGCGTCAGCAAACACAGTGCACACC
ACGCCACGTTGCCTGACAACGGGCCACAACTCCTCATAAAGAGACAGCAACCAGGATTTATACAAGGAGG
AGAAAATGAAAGCCATACGGGAAGCAATAGCATGATACAAAGGCATTAAAGCAGCGTATCCACATAGCGT
AAAAGGAGCAACATAGTTAAGAATACCAGTCAATCTTTCACAAATTTTGTAATCCAGAGGTTGATTATCG
ATAAGCTTGATATCGAATTCACGCGTTTACCCGGGGAGCATGTCAAGGTCAAAATCGTCAAGAGCGTCAG
CAGGCAGCATATCAAGGTCAAAGTCGTCAAGGGCATCGGCTGGGAGCATGTCTAAGTCAAAATCGTCAAG
GGCGTCGGTCGGCCCGCCGCTTTCGCACTTTAGCTGTTTCTCCAGGCCACATATGATTAGTTCCAGGCCG
AAAAGGAAGGCAGGTTCGGCTCCCTGCCGGTCGAACAGCTCAATTGCTTGTTTCAGAAGTGGGGGCATAG
AATCGGTGGTAGGTGTCTCTCTTTCCTCTTTTGCTACTTGATGCTCCTGTTCCTCCAATACGCAGCCCAG
TGTAAAGTGGCCCACGGCGGACAGAGCGTACAGTGCGTTCTCCAGGGAGAAGCCTTGCTGACACAGGAAC
GCGAGCTGATTTTCCAGGGTTTCGTACTGTTTCTCTGTTGGGCGGGTGCCGAGATGCACTTTAGCCCCGT
CGCGATGTGAGAGGAGAGCACAGCGGTATGACTTGGCGTTGTTCCGCAGAAAGTCTTGCCATGACTCGCC
TTCCAGGGGGCAGGAGTGGGTATGATGCCTGTCCAGCATCTCGATTGGCAGGGCATCGAGCAGGGCCCGC
TTGTTCTTCACGTGCCAGTACAGGGTAGGCTGCTCAACTCCCAGCTTTTGAGCGAGTTTCCTTGTCGTCA
GGCCTTCGATACCGACTCCATTGAGTAATTCCAGAGCAGAGTTTATGACTTTGCTCTTGTCCAGTCTAGA
CATCTTATCGTCATCGTCTTTGTAATCCATGGTGGCGGATCCCGCGTCACGACACCTGTGTTCTGGCGGC
AAACCCGTTGCGAAAAAGAACGTTCACGGCGACTACTGCACTTATATACGGTTCTCCCCCACCCTCGGGA
AAAAGGCGGAGCCAGTACACGACATCACTTTCCCAGTTTACCCCGCGCCACCTTCTCTAGGCACCGGTTC
AATTGCCGACCCCTCCCCCCAACTTCTCGGGGACTGTGGGCGATGTGCGCTCTGCCCACTGACGGGCACC
GGAGCCACTCGAGTGGAATTATCACCTCGAGTTTACTCCCTATCAGTGATAGAGAACGTATGAAGAGTTT
ACTCCCTATCAGTGATAGAGAACGTATGCAGACTTTACTCCCTATCAGTGATAGAGAACGTATAAGGAGT
TTACTCCCTATCAGTGATAGAGAACGTATGACCAGTTTACTCCCTATCAGTGATAGAGAACGTATCTACA
GTTTACTCCCTATCAGTGATAGAGAACGTATATCCAGTTTACTCCCTATCAGTGATAGAGAACGTATAAG
CTTTGCTTATGTAAACCAGGGCGCCTATAAAAGAGTGCTGATTTTTTGAGTAAACTTCAATTCCACAACA
CTTTTGTCTTATACCAACTTTCCGTACCACTTCCTACCCTCGTAAAGGTACCGCCACCATGGTGAGCAAG
GGCGAGGAGCTGTTCACCGGGGTGGTGCCCATCCTGGTCGAGCTGGACGGCGACGTAAACGGCCACAAGT
TCAGCGTGTCCGGCGAGGGCGAGGGCGATGCCACCTACGGCAAGCTGACCCTGAAGTTCATCTGCACCAC
CGGCAAGCTGCCCGTGCCCTGGCCCACCCTCGTGACCACCCTGACCTACGGCGTGCAGTGCTTCAGCCGC
TACCCCGACCACATGAAGCAGCACGACTTCTTCAAGTCCGCCATGCCCGAAGGCTACGTCCAGGAGCGCA
CCATCTTCTTCAAGGACGACGGCAACTACAAGACCCGCGCCGAGGTGAAGTTCGAGGGCGACACCCTGGT
GAACCGCATCGAGCTGAAGGGCATCGACTTCAAGGAGGACGGCAACATCCTGGGGCACAAGCTGGAGTAC
AACTACAACAGCCACAACGTCTATATCATGGCCGACAAGCAGAAGAACGGCATCAAGGTGAACTTCAAGA
TCCGCCACAACATCGAGGACGGCAGCGTGCAGCTCGCCGACCACTACCAGCAGAACACCCCCATCGGCGA
CGGCCCCGTGCTGCTGCCCGACAACCACTACCTGAGCACCCAGTCCGCCCTGAGCAAAGACCCCAACGAG
AAGCGCGATCACATGGTCCTGCTGGAGTTCGTGACCGCCGCCGGGATCACTCTCGGCATGGACGAGCTGT
ACAAGGAATTCTAAACTAGTAGACCACCTCCCCTGCGAGCTAAGCTGGACAGCCAATGACGGGTAAGAGA
GTGACATTTTTCACTAACCTAAGACAGGAGGGCCGTCAGAGCTACTGCCTAATCCAAAGACGGGTAAAAG
TGATAAAAATGTATCACTCCAACCTAAGACAGGCGCAGCTTCCGAGGGATTTGAGATCCAGACATGATAA
GATACATTGATGAGTTTGGACAAACCAAAACTAGAATGCAGTGAAAAAAATGCCTTATTTGTGAAATTTG
TGATGCTATTGCCTTATTTGTAACCATTATAAGCTGCAATAAACAAGTTGTACCATTAAGGGTTCCGCAA
GCTCTAGTCGAGCCCCAGCTGGTTCTTTCCGCCTCAGAAGCCATAGAGCCCACCGCATCCCCAGCATGCC
TGCTATTGTCTTCCCAATCCTCCCCCTTGCTGTCCTGCCCCACCCCACCCCCCAGAATAGAATGACACCT
ACTCAGACAATGCGATGCAATTTCCTCATTTTATTAGGAAAGGACAGTGGGAGTGGCACCTTCCAGGGTC
AAGGAAGGCACGGGGGAGGGGCAAACAACAGATGGCTGGCAACTAGAAGGCACAGTCGAGGCTGATCAGC
GAGCTCTAGAGAATTGATCCCCGAATTCTCATTAATTTCGGGTATATTTGAGTGGAATGAGTTCTTCAAT
CGTAGTTTTGACTAACTTGCCATTCATTTCTATTAACACAAAACAATCTGGTGCATAGTCTGAAATCAAC
TCCCTACACATACCACAAGGACTTACCACTCGAATACTTCTATCTACTTCGTCAGAATAAGGGTGTCTAA
CAGCTACAATCGTGTCAAAATCCTTTTGTCCATTCGAAACTGCACTACCAATCGCAATGGCTTCTGCACA
AACAGTTACTCGTCCTATATACGCTTCAATATGTACTGCCGAAATGATTTCTCCTGTTTTCGTACGAATT
GCCGCTCCCACATGATGTTTATTATCCTCATAAAGCATTGTAATCTTCTCTGTCGCTACTTCTACTAATT
CTAGATCTTGTTGAGAAATGTTAAATGTTTTCATACCGGTCCTAGGGCCGGGATTCTCCTCCACGTCACC
GCATGTTAGAAGACTTCCTCTGCCCTCTCCGCTGCCAGATCTCTCGAGGCCCTGTGGGAGGAAGAGAAGA
GGTCAGAAGCTTGCCCCACTGTGGGGTGGAGGGGACAGATAAAAGTACCCAGAACCAGAGCCACATTAAC
CGGCCCTGGGAATATAAGGTGGTCCCAGCTCGGGGACACAGGATCCCTGGAGGCAGCAAACATGCTGTCC
TGAAGTGGACATAGGGGCCCGGGTTGGAGGAAGAAGACTAGCTGAGCTCTCGGACCCCTGGAAGATGCCA
TGACAGGGGGCTGGAAGAGCTAGCACAGACTAGAGAGGTAAGGGGGGTAGGGGAGCTGCCCAAATGAAAG
GAGTGAGAGGTGACCCGAATCCACAGGAGAACGGGGTGTCCAGGCAAAGAAAGCAAGAGGATGGAGAGGT
GGCTAAAGCCAGGGAGACGGGGTACTTTGGGGTTGTCCAGAAAAACGGTGATGATGCAGGCCTACAAGAA
GGGGAGGCGGGACGCAAGGGAGACATCCGTCGGAGAAGGCCATCCTAAGAAACGAGAGATGGCACAGGCC
CCAGAAGGAGAAGGAAAAGGGAACCCAGCGAGTGAAGACGGCATGGGGTTGGGTGAGGGAGGAGAGATGC
CCGGAGAGGACCCAGACACGGGGAGGATCCGCTCAGAGGACATCACGTGGTGCAGCGCCGAGAAGGAAGT
GCTCCGGAAAGAGCATCCTTGGGCAGCAACACAGCAGAGAGCAAGGGGAAGAGGGAGTGGAGGAAGACGG
AACCTGAAGGAGGCGGCAGGGAAGGATCTGGGCCAGCCGTAGAGGTGACCCAGGCCACAAGCTGCAGACA
GAAAGCGGCACAGGCCCAGGGGAGAGAATGCTGGTCAGAGAAAGCAAAGGGCGAATTCGTTTAAACCTGC
AGGACTAG
Features (pLannotate 1.2.2; 35 found; start..end, strand, type, name):
      3..21      -  promoter       T3 promoter: promoter for bacteriophage T3 RNA polymerase
     64..86      -  protein_bind   lac operator (fragment): The lac repressor binds to the lac operator to inhibit transcription in E. coli. This inhibition can be relieved by adding lactose or isopropyl-β-D-thiogalactopyranoside (IPTG). lac repressor encoded by lacI
     90..120     -  promoter       lac promoter: promoter for the E. coli lac operon
    135..156     -  protein_bind   CAP binding site: CAP binding activates transcription in the presence of cAMP. E. coli catabolite activator protein
    169..261     -  CDS            lacI (fragment): lac repressor; lacI; The lac repressor binds to the lac operator to inhibit transcription in E. coli. This inhibition can be relieved by adding lactose or isopropyl-β-D-thiogalactopyranoside (IPTG).
    444..1032    -  rep_origin     ori: high-copy-number ColE1/pMB1/pBR322/pUC origin of replication
   1103..1155    +  promoter       AmpR promoter (fragment): bla
   1156..2016    +  CDS            AmpR: β-lactamase; bla; confers resistance to ampicillin, carbenicillin, and related antibiotics
   2109..2168    -  promoter       AmpR promoter (fragment): bla
   2195..2245    +  misc_feature   bom (fragment): basis of mobility region from pBR322
   2266..3064    -  CDS            NeoR/KanR (fragment): aminoglycoside phosphotransferase from Tn5; aph(3')-II (or nptII); confers resistance to neomycin, kanamycin, and G418 (Geneticin®)
   3096..3365    -  CDS            tnpA (fragment): TN5P_ECOLX - Also known as tnp. Experimental evidence at protein level: Swiss-Prot protein existence level 1. Mediates transposition of transposon Tn5 by a 'cut and paste' mechanism. First, the monomeric transposase binds the 19 bp inverted DNA repeats flanking the transposon. Then, dimerization of the DNA- bound transposase creates a synaptic DNA complex. After nicking of the first DNA strand, excision of the transposon proceeds through a series of intermediates. The transposase then mediates the insertion of the transposon at a new site by strand transfer. The activity of the wild- type tran
   3413..3716    -  CDS            ccdB (fragment): CcdB, a bacterial toxin that poisons DNA gyrase; ccdB; Plasmids containing the ccdB gene cannot be propagated in standard E. coli strains.
   3726..3873    -  CDS            lacZα (fragment): LacZα fragment of β-galactosidase; lacZ fragment
   3876..3894    +  promoter       T7 promoter: promoter for bacteriophage T7 RNA polymerase
   3935..4771    -  misc_feature   HA-R: right homology arm from the adeno-associated virus integration site (AAVS1) within intron 1 of the human PPP1R12C gene
   4793..4832    +  CDS            lacI (fragment): lac repressor; lacI; The lac repressor binds to the lac operator to inhibit transcription in E. coli. This inhibition can be relieved by adding lactose or isopropyl-β-D-thiogalactopyranoside (IPTG).
   4845..4866    +  protein_bind   CAP binding site: CAP binding activates transcription in the presence of cAMP. E. coli catabolite activator protein
   4881..4911    +  promoter       lac promoter: promoter for the E. coli lac operon
   4915..4937    +  protein_bind   lac operator (fragment): The lac repressor binds to the lac operator to inhibit transcription in E. coli. This inhibition can be relieved by adding lactose or isopropyl-β-D-thiogalactopyranoside (IPTG). lac repressor encoded by lacI
   5320..5375    -  polyA_signal   β-globin poly(A) signal: rabbit β-globin polyadenylation signal (Gil and Proudfoot, 1987)
   5446..5526    -  CDS            HBB (fragment): HBB_PONPY - Experimental evidence at transcript level: Swiss-Prot protein existence level 2. Involved in oxygen transport from the lung to the various peripheral tissues. From Pongo pygmaeus (Bornean orangutan).
   5550..6026    -  polyA_signal   hGH poly(A) signal: human growth hormone polyadenylation signal
   6058..6646    -  misc_feature   WPRE: woodchuck hepatitis virus posttranscriptional regulatory element
   6646..6670    -  misc_feature   MCS (fragment): pBluescript multiple cloning site
   6677..7423    -  CDS            Tet-On® 3G: modified rtTA protein that binds tightly to promoters containing the tet operator in the presence of doxycycline
   7476..7687    -  promoter       EF-1α core promoter: core promoter for human elongation factor EF-1α
   7729..8096    +  promoter       TRE3GS promoter: 3rd-generation Tet-responsive promoter that can be activated by binding of Tet-On® 3G, modified to eliminate binding sites for endogenous mammalian transcription factors
   8109..8825    +  CDS            EGFP: EGFP is a basic (constitutively fluorescent) green fluorescent protein published in 1996, derived from Aequorea victoria. It is reported to be a rapidly-maturing weak dimer with moderate acid sensitivity.
   9015..9149    -  polyA_signal   SV40 poly(A) signal: SV40 polyadenylation signal
   9186..9207    -  promoter       SV40 promoter (fragment): SV40 enhancer and early promoter
   9211..9435    -  polyA_signal   bGH poly(A) signal: bovine growth hormone polyadenylation signal
   9485..9904    -  CDS            bsr: BSR_BACCE - Experimental evidence at protein level: Swiss-Prot protein existence level 1. Catalyzes the deamination of the cytosine moiety of the antibiotics blasticidin S, cytomycin and acetylblasticidin S. From Bacillus cereus.
   9991..10016   -  misc_feature   SA: splice acceptor site
  10023..10826   -  misc_feature   HA-L: left homology arm from the adeno-associated virus integration site (AAVS1) within intron 1 of the human PPP1R12C gene
