>Addgene plasmid #159754 | AAVS1-Blasticidin XLone-eGFP | addgene full sequence | sequence record 313586 | Addgene NGS Result
TGATATAGACGTTGTGGCTGTTGTAGTTGTACTCCAGCTTGTGCCCCAGGATGTTGCCGTCCTCCTTGAA
GTCGATGCCCTTCAGCTCGATGCGGTTCACCAGGGTGTCGCCCTCGAACTTCACCTCGGCGCGGGTCTTG
TAGTTGCCGTCGTCCTTGAAGAAGATGGTGCGCTCCTGGACGTAGCCTTCGGGCATGGCGGACTTGAAGA
AGTCGTGCTGCTTCATGTGGTCGGGGTAGCGGCTGAAGCACTGCACGCCGTAGGTCAGGGTGGTCACGAG
GGTGGGCCAGGGCACGGGCAGCTTGCCGGTGGTGCAGATGAACTTCAGGGTCAGCTTGCCGTAGGTGGCA
TCGCCCTCGCCCTCGCCGGACACGCTGAACTTGTGGCCGTTTACGTCGCCGTCCAGCTCGACCAGGATGG
GCACCACCCCGGTGAACAGCTCCTCGCCCTTGCTCACCATGGTACCTTTACGAGGGTAGGAAGTGGTACG
GAAAGTTGGTATAAGACAAAAGTGTTGTGGAATTGAAGTTTACTCAAAAAATCAGCACTCTTTTATAGGC
GCCCTGGTTTACATAAGCAAAGCTTATACGTTCTCTATCACTGATAGGGAGTAAACTGGATATACGTTCT
CTATCACTGATAGGGAGTAAACTGTAGATACGTTCTCTATCACTGATAGGGAGTAAACTGGTCATACGTT
CTCTATCACTGATAGGGAGTAAACTCCTTATACGTTCTCTATCACTGATAGGGAGTAAACTCTTCATACG
TTCTCTATCACTGATAGGGAGTAAACTCGAGGTGATAATTCCACTCGAGTGGCTCCGGTGCCCGTCAGTG
GGCAGAGCGCACATCGCCCACAGTCCCCGAGAAGTTGGGGGGAGGGGTCGGCAATTGAACCGGTGCCTAG
AGAAGGTGGCGCGGGGTAAACTGGGAAAGTGATGTCGTGTACTGGCTCCGCCTTTTTCCCGAGGGTGGGG
GAGAACCGTATATAAGTGCAGTAGTCGCCGTGAACGTTCTTTTTCGCAACGGGTTTGCCGCCAGAACACA
GGTGTCGTGACGCGGGATCCGCCACCATGGATTACAAAGACGATGACGATAAGATGTCTAGACTGGACAA
GAGCAAAGTCATAAACTCTGCTCTGGAATTACTCAATGGAGTCGGTATCGAAGGCCTGACGACAAGGAAA
CTCGCTCAAAAGCTGGGAGTTGAGCAGCCTACCCTGTACTGGCACGTGAAGAACAAGCGGGCCCTGCTCG
ATGCCCTGCCAATCGAGATGCTGGACAGGCATCATACCCACTCCTGCCCCCTGGAAGGCGAGTCATGGCA
AGACTTTCTGCGGAACAACGCCAAGTCATACCGCTGTGCTCTCCTCTCACATCGCGACGGGGCTAAAGTG
CATCTCGGCACCCGCCCAACAGAGAAACAGTACGAAACCCTGGAAAATCAGCTCGCGTTCCTGTGTCAGC
AAGGCTTCTCCCTGGAGAACGCACTGTACGCTCTGTCCGCCGTGGGCCACTTTACACTGGGCTGCGTATT
GGAGGAACAGGAGCATCAAGTAGCAAAAGAGGAAAGAGAGACACCTACCACCGATTCTATGCCCCCACTT
CTGAAACAAGCAATTGAGCTGTTCGACCGGCAGGGAGCCGAACCTGCCTTCCTTTTCGGCCTGGAACTAA
TCATATGTGGCCTGGAGAAACAGCTAAAGTGCGAAAGCGGCGGGCCGACCGACGCCCTTGACGATTTTGA
CTTAGACATGCTCCCAGCCGATGCCCTTGACGACTTTGACCTTGATATGCTGCCTGCTGACGCTCTTGAC
GATTTTGACCTTGACATGCTCCCCGGGTAAACGCGTGAATTCGATATCAAGCTTATCGATAATCAACCTC
TGGATTACAAAATTTGTGAAAGATTGACTGGTATTCTTAACTATGTTGCTCCTTTTACGCTATGTGGATA
CGCTGCTTTAATGCCTTTGTATCATGCTATTGCTTCCCGTATGGCTTTCATTTTCTCCTCCTTGTATAAA
TCCTGGTTGCTGTCTCTTTATGAGGAGTTGTGGCCCGTTGTCAGGCAACGTGGCGTGGTGTGCACTGTGT
TTGCTGACGCAACCCCCACTGGTTGGGGCATTGCCACCACCTGTCAGCTCCTTTCCGGGACTTTCGCTTT
CCCCCTCCCTATTGCCACGGCGGAACTCATCGCCGCCTGCCTTGCCCGCTGCTGGACAGGGGCTCGGCTG
TTGGGCACTGACAATTCCGTGGTGTTGTCGGGGAAATCATCGTCCTTTCCTTGGCTGCTCGCCTATGTTG
CCACCTGGATTCTGCGCGGGACGTCCTTCTGCTACGTCCCTTCGGCCCTCAATCCAGCGGACCTTCCTTC
CCGCGGCCTGCTGCCGGCTCTGCGGCCTCTTCCGCGTCTTCGCCTTCGCCCTCAGACGAGTCGGATCTCC
CTTTGGGCCGCCTCCCCGCATCGATACCGAGCGCTGCTCGAGAGATCTACGGGTGGCATCCCTGTGACCC
CTCCCCAGTGCCTCTCCTGGCCCTGGAAGTTGCCACTCCAGTGCCCACCAGCCTTGTCCTAATAAAATTA
AGTTGCATCATTTTGTCTGACTAGGTGTCCTTCTATAATATTATGGGGTGGAGGGGGGTGGTATGGAGCA
AGGGGCAAGTTGGGAAGACAACCTGTAGGGCCTGCGGGGTCTATTGGGAACCAAGCTGGAGTGCAGTGGC
ACAATCTTGGCTCACTGCAATCTCCGCCTCCTGGGTTCAAGCGATTCTCCTGCCTCAGCCTCCCGAGTTG
TTGGGATTCCAGGCATGCATGACCAGGCTCAGCTAATTTTTGTTTTTTTGGTAGAGACGGGGTTTCACCA
TATTGGCCAGGCTGGTCTCCAACTCCTAATCTCAGGTGATCTACCCACCTTGGCCTCCCAAATTGCTGGG
ATTACAGGCGTGAACCACTGCTCCCTTCCCTGTCCTTCTGATTTTGTAGGTAACCAGGCGCGTGAATTCA
CTCCTCAGGTGCAGGCTGCCTATCAGAAGGTGGTGGCTGGTGTGGCCAATGCCCTGGCTCACAAATACCA
CTGAGATCTTTTTCCCTCTGCCAAAAATTATGGGGACATCATGAAGCCCCTTGAGCATCTGACTTCTGGC
TAATAAAGGAAATTTATTTTCATTGCAATAGTGTGTTGGAATTTTTTGTGTCTCTCACTCGGAAGGACAT
ATGGGAGGGCAAATCATTTAAAACATCAGAATGAGTATTTGGTTTAGAGTTTGGCAACATATGCCCATAT
GCTGGCTGCCATGAACAAAGGTTGGCTATAAAGAGGTCATCAGTATATGAAACAGCCCCCTGCTGTCCAT
TCCTTATTCCATAGAAAAGCCTTGACTTGAGGTTAGATTTTTTTTATATTTTGTTTTGTGTTATTTTTTT
CTTTAACATCCCTAAAATTTTCCTTACATGTTTTACTAGCCAGATTTTTCCTCCTCTCCTGACTACTCCC
AGTCATAGCTGTCCCTCTTCTCTTATGGAGATCCCTCGACCTGCAGCCCAAGCTTGGCGTAATCATGGTC
ATAGCTGTTTCCTGTGTGAAATTGTTATCCGCTCACAATTCCACACAACATACGAGCCGGAAGCATAAAG
TGTAAAGCCTGGGGTGCCTAATGAGTGAGCTAACTCACATTAATTGCGTTGCGCTCACTGCCCGCTTTCC
AGTCGGGAAACCTGTCGTGCCAGCGGATCGACAGTACTAAGCTTTACTAGGGACAGGATTGGTGACAGAA
AAGCCCCATCCTTAGGCCTCCTCCTTCCTAGTCTCCTGATATTGGGTCTAACCCCCACCTCCTGTTAGGC
AGATTCCTTATCTGGTGACACACCCCCATTTCCTGGAGCCATCTCTCTCCTTGCCAGAACCTCTAAGGTT
TGCTTACGATGGAGCCAGAGAGGATCCTGGGAGGGAGAGCTTGGCAGGGGGTGGGAGGGAAGGGGGGGAT
GCGTGACCTGCCCGGTTCTCAGTGGCCACCCTGCGCTACCCTCTCCCAGAACCTGAGCTGCTCTGACGCG
GCTGTCTGGTGCGTTTCACTGATCCTGGTGCTGCAGCTTCCTTACACTTCCCAAGAGGAGAAGCAGTTTG
GAAAAACAAAATCAGAATAAGTTGGTCCTGAGTTCTAACTTTGGCTCTTCACCTTTCTAGTCCCCAATTT
ATATTGTTCCTCCGTGCGTCAGTTTTACCTGTGAGATAAGGCCAGTAGCCAGCCCCGTCCTGGCAGGGCT
GTGGTGAGGAGGGGGGTGTCCGTGTGGAAAACTCCCTTTGTGAGAATGGTGCGTCCTAGGTGTTCACCAG
GTCGTGGCCGCCTCTACTCCCTTTCTCTTTCTCCATCCTTCTTTCCTTAAAGAGTCCCCAGTGCTATCTG
GGACATATTCCTCCGCCCAGAGCAGGGTCCCGCTTCCCTAAGGCCCTGCTCTGGGCTTCTGGGTTTGAGT
CCTTGGCAAGCCCAGGAGAGGCGCTCAGGCTTCCCTGTCCCCCTTCCTCGTCCACCATCTCATGCCCCTG
GCTCTCCTGCCCCTTCCCTACAGGGGTTCCTGGCTCTGCTCTAAGGGCGAATTCGCGGCCGCTAAATTCA
ATTCGCCCTATAGTGAGTCGTATTACAATTCACTGGCCGTCGTTTTACAACGTCGTGACTGGGAAAACCC
TGGCGTTACCCAACTTAATCGCCTTGCAGCACATCCCCCTTTCGCCAGCTGGCGTAATAGCGAAGAGGCC
CGCACCGATCGCCCTTCCCAACAGTTGCGCAGCCTATACGTACGGCAGTTTAAGGTTTACACCTATAAAA
GAGAGAGCCGTTATCGTCTGTTTGTGGATGTACAGAGTGATATTATTGACACGCCGGGGCGACGGATGGT
GATCCCCCTGGCCAGTGCACGTCTGCTGTCAGATAAAGTCTCCCGTGAACTTTACCCGGTGGTGCATATC
GGGGATGAAAGCTGGCGCATGATGACCACCGATATGGCCAGTGTGCCGGTCTCCGTTATCGGGGAAGAAG
TGGCTGATCTCAGCCACCGCGAAAATGACATCAAAAACGCCATTAACCTGATGTTCTGGGGAATATAAAT
GTCAGGCATGAGATTATCAAAAAGGATCTTCACCTAGATCCTTTTCACGTAGAAAGCCAGTCCGCAGAAA
CGGTGCTGACCCCGGATGAATGTCAGCTACTGGGCTATCTGGACAAGGGAAAACGCAAGCGCAAAGAGAA
AGCAGGTAGCTTGCAGTGGGCTTACATGGCGATAGCTAGACTGGGCGGTTTTATGGACAGCAAGCGAACC
GGAATTGCCAGCTGGGGCGCCCTCTGGTAAGGTTGGGAAGCCCTGCAAAGTAAACTGGATGGCTTTCTTG
CCGCCAAGGATCTGATGGCGCAGGGGATCAAGCTCTGATCAAGAGACAGGATGAGGATCGTTTCGCATGA
TTGAACAAGATGGATTGCACGCAGGTTCTCCGGCCGCTTGGGTGGAGAGGCTATTCGGCTATGACTGGGC
ACAACAGACAATCGGCTGCTCTGATGCCGCCGTGTTCCGGCTGTCAGCGCAGGGGCGCCCGGTTCTTTTT
GTCAAGACCGACCTGTCCGGTGCCCTGAATGAACTGCAAGACGAGGCAGCGCGGCTATCGTGGCTGGCCA
CGACGGGCGTTCCTTGCGCAGCTGTGCTCGACGTTGTCACTGAAGCGGGAAGGGACTGGCTGCTATTGGG
CGAAGTGCCGGGGCAGGATCTCCTGTCATCTCACCTTGCTCCTGCCGAGAAAGTATCCATCATGGCTGAT
GCAATGCGGCGGCTGCATACGCTTGATCCGGCTACCTGCCCATTCGACCACCAAGCGAAACATCGCATCG
AGCGAGCACGTACTCGGATGGAAGCCGGTCTTGTCGATCAGGATGATCTGGACGAAGAGCATCAGGGGCT
CGCGCCAGCCGAACTGTTCGCCAGGCTCAAGGCGAGCATGCCCGACGGCGAGGATCTCGTCGTGACCCAT
GCATGGCGATGCCTGCTTGCCGAATATCATGGTGGAAAATGGCCGCTTTTCTGGATTCATCGACTGTGGC
CGGCTGGGTGTGGCGGACCGCTATCAGGACATAGCGTTGGCTACCCGTGATATTGCTGAAGAGCTTGGCG
GCGAATGGGCTGACCGCTTCCTCGTGCTTTACGGTATCGCCGCTCCCGATTCGCAGCGCATCGCCTTCTA
TCGCCTTCTTGACGAGTTCTTCTGAATTATTAACGCTTACAATTTCCTGATGCGGTATTTTCTCCTTACG
CATCTGTGCGGTATTTCACACCGCATCAGGTGGCACTTTTCGGGGAAATGTGCGCGGAACCCCTATTTGT
TTATTTTTCTAAATACATTCAAATATGTATCCGCTCATGAGATTATCAAAAAGGATCTTCACCTAGATCC
TTTTAAATTAAAAATGAAGTTTTAAATCAATCTAAAGTATATATGAGTAAACTTGGTCTGACAGTTACCA
ATGCTTAATCAGTGAGGCACCTATCTCAGCGATCTGTCTATTTCGTTCATCCATAGTTGCCTGACTCCCC
GTCGTGTAGATAACTACGATACGGGAGGGCTTACCATCTGGCCCCAGTGCTGCAATGATACCGCGAGACC
CACGCTCACCGGCTCCAGATTTATCAGCAATAAACCAGCCAGCCGGAAGGGCCGAGCGCAGAAGTGGTCC
TGCAACTTTATCCGCCTCCATCCAGTCTATTAATTGTTGCCGGGAAGCTAGAGTAAGTAGTTCGCCAGTT
AATAGTTTGCGCAACGTTGTTGCCATTGCTACAGGCATCGTGGTGTCACGCTCGTCGTTTGGTATGGCTT
CATTCAGCTCCGGTTCCCAACGATCAAGGCGAGTTACATGATCCCCCATGTTGTGCAAAAAAGCGGTTAG
CTCCTTCGGTCCTCCGATCGTTGTCAGAAGTAAGTTGGCCGCAGTGTTATCACTCATGGTTATGGCAGCA
CTGCATAATTCTCTTACTGTCATGCCATCCGTAAGATGCTTTTCTGTGACTGGTGAATACTCAACCAAGT
CATTCTGAGAATAGTGTATGCGGCGACCGAGTTGCTCTTGCCCGGCGTCAATACGGGATAATACCGCGCC
ACATAGCAGAACTTTAAAAGTGCTCATCATTGGAAAACGTTCTTCGGGGCGAAAACTCTCAAGGATCTTA
CCGCTGTTGAGATCCAGTTCGATGTAACCCACTCGTGCACCCAACTGATCTTCAGCATCTTTTACTTTCA
CCAGCGTTTCTGGGTGAGCAAAAACAGGAAGGCAAAATGCCGCAAAAAAGGGAATAAGGGCGACACGGAA
ATGTTGAATACTCATACTCTTCCTTTTTCAATATTATTGAAGCATTTATCAGGGTTATTGTCTCATGACC
AAAATCCCTTAACGTGAGTTTTCGTTCCACTGAGCGTCAGACCCCGTAGAAAAGATCAAAGGATCTTCTT
GAGATCCTTTTTTTCTGCGCGTAATCTGCTGCTTGCAAACAAAAAAACCACCGCTACCAGCGGTGGTTTG
TTTGCCGGATCAAGAGCTACCAACTCTTTTTCCGAAGGTAACTGGCTTCAGCAGAGCGCAGATACCAAAT
ACTGTTCTTCTAGTGTAGCCGTAGTTAGGCCACCACTTCAAGAACTCTGTAGCACCGCCTACATACCTCG
CTCTGCTAATCCTGTTACCAGTGGCTGCTGCCAGTGGCGATAAGTCGTGTCTTACCGGGTTGGACTCAAG
ACGATAGTTACCGGATAAGGCGCAGCGGTCGGGCTGAACGGGGGGTTCGTGCACACAGCCCAGCTTGGAG
CGAACGACCTACACCGAACTGAGATACCTACAGCGTGAGCTATGAGAAAGCGCCACGCTTCCCGAAGGGA
GAAAGGCGGACAGGTATCCGGTAAGCGGCAGGGTCGGAACAGGAGAGCGCACGAGGGAGCTTCCAGGGGG
AAACGCCTGGTATCTTTATAGTCCTGTCGGGTTTCGCCACCTCTGACTTGAGCGTCGATTTTTGTGATGC
TCGTCAGGGGGGCGGAGCCTATGGAAAAACGCCAGCAACGCGGCCTTTTTACGGTTCCTGGCCTTTTGCT
GGCCTTTTGCTCACATGTTCTTTCCTGCGTTATCCCCTGATTCTGTGGATAACCGTATTACCGCCTTTGA
GTGAGCTGATACCGCTCGCCGCAGCCGAACGACCGAGCGCAGCGAGTCAGTGAGCGAGGAAGCGGAAGAG
CGCCCAATACGCAAACCGCCTCTCCCCGCGCGTTGGCCGATTCATTAATGCAGCTGGCACGACAGGTTTC
CCGACTGGAAAGCGGGCAGTGAGCGCAACGCAATTAATGTGAGTTAGCTCACTCATTAGGCACCCCAGGC
TTTACACTTTATGCTTCCGGCTCGTATGTTGTGTGGAATTGTGAGCGGATAACAATTTCACACAGGAAAC
AGCTATGACCATGATTACGCCAAGCTCAGAATTAACCCTCACTAAAGGGACTAGCTAGTCCTGCAGGTTT
AAACGAATTCGCCCTTTGCTTTCTCTGACCAGCATTCTCTCCCCTGGGCCTGTGCCGCTTTCTGTCTGCA
GCTTGTGGCCTGGGTCACCTCTACGGCTGGCCCAGATCCTTCCCTGCCGCCTCCTTCAGGTTCCGTCTTC
CTCCACTCCCTCTTCCCCTTGCTCTCTGCTGTGTTGCTGCCCAAGGATGCTCTTTCCGGAGCACTTCCTT
CTCGGCGCTGCACCACGTGATGTCCTCTGAGCGGATCCTCCCCGTGTCTGGGTCCTCTCCGGGCATCTCT
CCTCCCTCACCCAACCCCATGCCGTCTTCACTCGCTGGGTTCCCTTTTCCTTCTCCTTCTGGGGCCTGTG
CCATCTCTCGTTTCTTAGGATGGCCTTCTCCGACGGATGTCTCCCTTGCGTCCCGCCTCCCCTTCTTGTA
GGCCTGCATCATCACCGTTTTTCTGGACAACCCCAAAGTACCCCGTCTCCCTGGCTTTAGCCACCTCTCC
ATCCTCTTGCTTTCTTTGCCTGGACACCCCGTTCTCCTGTGGATTCGGGTCACCTCTCACTCCTTTCATT
TGGGCAGCTCCCCTACCCCCCTTACCTCTCTAGTCTGTGCTAGCTCTTCCAGCCCCCTGTCATGGCATCT
TCCAGGGGTCCGAGAGCTCAGCTAGTCTTCTTCCTCCAACCCGGGCCCCTATGTCCACTTCAGGACAGCA
TGTTTGCTGCCTCCAGGGATCCTGTGTCCCCGAGCTGGGACCACCTTATATTCCCAGGGCCGGTTAATGT
GGCTCTGGTTCTGGGTACTTTTATCTGTCCCCTCCACCCCACAGTGGGGCAAGCTTCTGACCTCTTCTCT
TCCTCCCACAGGGCCTCGAGAGATCTGGCAGCGGAGAGGGCAGAGGAAGTCTTCTAACATGCGGTGACGT
GGAGGAGAATCCCGGCCCTAGGACCGGTATGAAAACATTTAACATTTCTCAACAAGATCTAGAATTAGTA
GAAGTAGCGACAGAGAAGATTACAATGCTTTATGAGGATAATAAACATCATGTGGGAGCGGCAATTCGTA
CGAAAACAGGAGAAATCATTTCGGCAGTACATATTGAAGCGTATATAGGACGAGTAACTGTTTGTGCAGA
AGCCATTGCGATTGGTAGTGCAGTTTCGAATGGACAAAAGGATTTTGACACGATTGTAGCTGTTAGACAC
CCTTATTCTGACGAAGTAGATAGAAGTATTCGAGTGGTAAGTCCTTGTGGTATGTGTAGGGAGTTGATTT
CAGACTATGCACCAGATTGTTTTGTGTTAATAGAAATGAATGGCAAGTTAGTCAAAACTACGATTGAAGA
ACTCATTCCACTCAAATATACCCGAAATTAATGAGAATTCGGGGATCAATTCTCTAGAGCTCGCTGATCA
GCCTCGACTGTGCCTTCTAGTTGCCAGCCATCTGTTGTTTGCCCCTCCCCCGTGCCTTCCTTGACCCTGG
AAGGTGCCACTCCCACTGTCCTTTCCTAATAAAATGAGGAAATTGCATCGCATTGTCTGAGTAGGTGTCA
TTCTATTCTGGGGGGTGGGGTGGGGCAGGACAGCAAGGGGGAGGATTGGGAAGACAATAGCAGGCATGCT
GGGGATGCGGTGGGCTCTATGGCTTCTGAGGCGGAAAGAACCAGCTGGGGCTCGACTAGAGCTTGCGGAA
CCCTTAATGGTACAACTTGTTTATTGCAGCTTATAATGGTTACAAATAAGGCAATAGCATCACAAATTTC
ACAAATAAGGCATTTTTTTCACTGCATTCTAGTTTTGGTTTGTCCAAACTCATCAATGTATCTTATCATG
TCTGGATCTCAAATCCCTCGGAAGCTGCGCCTGTCTTAGGTTGGAGTGATACATTTTTATCACTTTTACC
CGTCTTTGGATTAGGCAGTAGCTCTGACGGCCCTCCTGTCTTAGGTTAGTGAAAAATGTCACTCTCTTAC
CCGTCATTGGCTGTCCAGCTTAGCTCGCAGGGGAGGTGGTCTACTAGTTTAGAATTCCTTGTACAGCTCG
TCCATGCCGAGAGTGATCCCGGCGGCGGTCACGAACTCCAGCAGGACCATGTGATCGCGCTTCTCGTTGG
GGTCTTTGCTCAGGGCGGACTGGGTGCTCAGGTAGTGGTTGTCGGGCAGCAGCACGGGGCCGTCGCCGAT
GGGGGTGTTCTGCTGGTAGTGGTCGGCGAGCTGCACGCTGCCGTCCTCGATGTTGTGGCGGATCTTGAAG
TTCACCTTGATGCCGTTCTTCTGCTTGTCGGCCA
Features (pLannotate 1.2.2; 35 found; start..end, strand, type, name):
    467..798     -  promoter       TRE3GS promoter (fragment): 3rd-generation Tet-responsive promoter that can be activated by binding of Tet-On® 3G, modified to eliminate binding sites for endogenous mammalian transcription factors
    840..1051    +  promoter       EF-1α core promoter: core promoter for human elongation factor EF-1α
   1104..1850    +  CDS            Tet-On® 3G: modified rtTA protein that binds tightly to promoters containing the tet operator in the presence of doxycycline
   1857..1881    +  misc_feature   MCS (fragment): pBluescript multiple cloning site
   1881..2469    +  misc_feature   WPRE: woodchuck hepatitis virus posttranscriptional regulatory element
   2501..2977    +  polyA_signal   hGH poly(A) signal: human growth hormone polyadenylation signal
   3001..3081    +  CDS            HBB (fragment): HBB_PONPY - Experimental evidence at transcript level: Swiss-Prot protein existence level 2. Involved in oxygen transport from the lung to the various peripheral tissues. From Pongo pygmaeus (Bornean orangutan).
   3152..3207    +  polyA_signal   β-globin poly(A) signal: rabbit β-globin polyadenylation signal (Gil and Proudfoot, 1987)
   3590..3612    -  protein_bind   lac operator (fragment): The lac repressor binds to the lac operator to inhibit transcription in E. coli. This inhibition can be relieved by adding lactose or isopropyl-β-D-thiogalactopyranoside (IPTG). lac repressor encoded by lacI
   3616..3646    -  promoter       lac promoter: promoter for the E. coli lac operon
   3661..3682    -  protein_bind   CAP binding site: CAP binding activates transcription in the presence of cAMP. E. coli catabolite activator protein
   3695..3734    -  CDS            lacI (fragment): lac repressor; lacI; The lac repressor binds to the lac operator to inhibit transcription in E. coli. This inhibition can be relieved by adding lactose or isopropyl-β-D-thiogalactopyranoside (IPTG).
   3756..4592    +  misc_feature   HA-R: right homology arm from the adeno-associated virus integration site (AAVS1) within intron 1 of the human PPP1R12C gene
   4627..4645    -  promoter       T7 promoter: promoter for bacteriophage T7 RNA polymerase
   4648..4795    +  CDS            lacZα (fragment): LacZα fragment of β-galactosidase; lacZ fragment
   4805..5108    +  CDS            ccdB (fragment): CcdB, a bacterial toxin that poisons DNA gyrase; ccdB; Plasmids containing the ccdB gene cannot be propagated in standard E. coli strains.
   5156..5425    +  CDS            tnpA (fragment): TN5P_ECOLX - Also known as tnp. Experimental evidence at protein level: Swiss-Prot protein existence level 1. Mediates transposition of transposon Tn5 by a 'cut and paste' mechanism. First, the monomeric transposase binds the 19 bp inverted DNA repeats flanking the transposon. Then, dimerization of the DNA- bound transposase creates a synaptic DNA complex. After nicking of the first DNA strand, excision of the transposon proceeds through a series of intermediates. The transposase then mediates the insertion of the transposon at a new site by strand transfer. The activity of the wild- type tran
   5457..6255    +  CDS            NeoR/KanR (fragment): aminoglycoside phosphotransferase from Tn5; aph(3')-II (or nptII); confers resistance to neomycin, kanamycin, and G418 (Geneticin®)
   6276..6326    -  misc_feature   bom (fragment): basis of mobility region from pBR322
   6353..6412    +  promoter       AmpR promoter (fragment): bla
   6505..7365    -  CDS            AmpR: β-lactamase; bla; confers resistance to ampicillin, carbenicillin, and related antibiotics
   7366..7418    -  promoter       AmpR promoter (fragment): bla
   7489..8077    +  rep_origin     ori: high-copy-number ColE1/pMB1/pBR322/pUC origin of replication
   8260..8352    +  CDS            lacI (fragment): lac repressor; lacI; The lac repressor binds to the lac operator to inhibit transcription in E. coli. This inhibition can be relieved by adding lactose or isopropyl-β-D-thiogalactopyranoside (IPTG).
   8365..8386    +  protein_bind   CAP binding site: CAP binding activates transcription in the presence of cAMP. E. coli catabolite activator protein
   8401..8431    +  promoter       lac promoter: promoter for the E. coli lac operon
   8435..8457    +  protein_bind   lac operator (fragment): The lac repressor binds to the lac operator to inhibit transcription in E. coli. This inhibition can be relieved by adding lactose or isopropyl-β-D-thiogalactopyranoside (IPTG). lac repressor encoded by lacI
   8500..8518    +  promoter       T3 promoter: promoter for bacteriophage T3 RNA polymerase
   8557..9360    +  misc_feature   HA-L: left homology arm from the adeno-associated virus integration site (AAVS1) within intron 1 of the human PPP1R12C gene
   9367..9392    +  misc_feature   SA: splice acceptor site
   9479..9898    +  CDS            bsr: BSR_BACCE - Experimental evidence at protein level: Swiss-Prot protein existence level 1. Catalyzes the deamination of the cytosine moiety of the antibiotics blasticidin S, cytomycin and acetylblasticidin S. From Bacillus cereus.
   9948..10172   +  polyA_signal   bGH poly(A) signal: bovine growth hormone polyadenylation signal
  10176..10197   +  promoter       SV40 promoter (fragment): SV40 enhancer and early promoter
  10234..10368   +  polyA_signal   SV40 poly(A) signal: SV40 polyadenylation signal
  10558..460     -  CDS            EGFP (across the origin): EGFP is a basic (constitutively fluorescent) green fluorescent protein published in 1996, derived from Aequorea victoria. It is reported to be a rapidly-maturing weak dimer with moderate acid sensitivity.
