[The description below was written by a language model from this plasmid's Addgene catalogue record and pLannotate feature annotations shown in this document.]
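Description:
AAVS1-Blasticidin XLone-eGFP is a homology-directed repair donor plasmid for knocking a doxycycline-inducible eGFP cassette into the AAVS1 safe-harbor locus (intron 1 of human PPP1R12C), for use with CRISPR or TALEN nucleases that cut that site. It was built on the AAVS1-Blasticidin-CAG-Flpe-ERT2 backbone by inserting the synthetic "XLone" all-in-one Tet-On module between KpnI and SpeI. In E. coli it replicates from a high-copy ColE1/pUC-type origin under ampicillin selection. The backbone outside the homology arms also carries annotated fragments of NeoR/KanR, ccdB, lacZα and lac regulatory elements, which appear to be cloning-vector remnants.

Between the left and right AAVS1 homology arms sit three units. Immediately after the left arm, a splice acceptor precedes the promoterless blasticidin deaminase gene (bsr) with a bGH poly(A) signal. This is a gene-trap arrangement in which resistance should depend on splicing from the endogenous PPP1R12C transcript, so blasticidin selection favours correctly targeted cells. The XLone module then has two divergent transcription units. An EF-1α core promoter constitutively drives the Tet-On 3G transactivator, followed by WPRE and hGH poly(A) signals, with a rabbit β-globin poly(A) further downstream. In the opposite direction, the TRE3GS promoter drives EGFP, with an SV40 poly(A) signal annotated downstream of it. Adding doxycycline lets Tet-On 3G bind the tet operators and switch on EGFP.

The depositor sequence (10,858 nt) and the repository's sequencing result (10,814 nt) share the same architecture, but the latter shows a shortened TRE3GS promoter. This matches the noted discrepancy in the TetO array. The depositing lab reports that inducible eGFP expression still works in 293T cells.
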