Addgene plasmid #159754: AAVS1-Blasticidin XLone-eGFP
Purpose: AAVS1 donor plasmid for targeted inducible eGFP expression in human cells
Depositing lab: Xiaoping Bao. Depositing organization: Purdue University. Publication: Chemically-defined generation of human hemogenic endothelium and definitive hematopoietic progenitor cells. Chang Y, Syahirah R, Oprescu SN, Wang X, Jung J, Cooper SH, Torregrosa-Allen S, Elzey BD, Hsu AY, Randolph LN, Sun Y, Kuang S, Broxmeyer HE, Deng Q, Lian X, Bao X. Biomaterials. 2022 May 6;285:121569. doi: 10.1016/j.biomaterials.2022.121569. PubMed 35567999.
Backbone
  Vector backbone: AAVS1-Blasticidin-CAG-Flpe-ERT2
  Backbone manufacturer: Addgene #68461
  Backbone size w/o insert (bp): 8381
  Total vector size (bp): 10858
  Vector type: Mammalian Expression, CRISPR, TALEN ; Donor plasmid for targeted knockin at the S1 safe harbor locus
  Selectable markers: Blasticidin
Growth in bacteria
  Bacterial resistance: Ampicillin, 100 μg/mL
  Growth temperature: 37°C
  Growth strain: DH5alpha
  Copy number: Unknown
Gene/Insert
  Gene/Insert name: all-in-one tet-on system (alt name: Xlone)
  Species: Synthetic
  Insert size (bp): 2474
  Promoter: TRE3GS inducible promoter
  Cloning method: Restriction Enzyme; 5′ cloning site KpnI (not destroyed); 3′ cloning site SpeI (not destroyed)
  Sequencing primers: 5′ gcgcctataaaagagtgctga; 3′ cgcctgtcttaggttggagt
Terms and licenses: Academic/Nonprofit Terms; Industry Terms: Not Available to Industry
Depositor comments: Addgene QC identified a discrepancy in the TetO array of the promoter compared the expected reference sequence. The construct is verified by the depositing lab as functional for inducible expression of eGFP in 293T cells.
How to cite: AAVS1-Blasticidin XLone-eGFP was a gift from Xiaoping Bao (Addgene plasmid # 159754 ; http://n2t.net/addgene:159754 ; RRID:Addgene_159754)
